Addgene plasmid #163093: pJW1927
Purpose: CRISPR repair template: add insertion site specific homology arms by PCR before insertion
Depositing lab: Jordan Ward. Depositing organization: University of California, Santa Cruz. Publication: An expanded auxin-inducible degron toolkit for Caenorhabditis elegans. Ashley GE, Duong T, Levenson MT, Martinez MAQ, Johnson LC, Hibshman JD, Saeger HN, Palmisano NJ, Doonan R, Martinez-Mendez R, Davidson BR, Zhang W, Ragle JM, Medwig-Kinney TN, Sirota SS, Goldstein B, Matus DQ, Dickinson DJ, Reiner DJ, Ward JD. Genetics. 2021 Mar 31;217(3). pii: 6104563. doi: 10.1093/genetics/iyab006. PubMed 33677541.
Backbone
  Vector backbone: pDONR221
  Backbone size w/o insert (bp): 2360
  Vector type: Worm Expression, Cre/Lox, CRISPR
  Selectable markers: Hygromycin
Growth in bacteria
  Bacterial resistance: Kanamycin, 50 μg/mL
  Growth temperature: 37°C
  Growth strain: DH5alpha
  Copy number: High Copy
Gene/Insert
  Gene/Insert name: mScarlet-I^SEC (Lox511I)^TEV::AID*::3xFLAG
  Species: C. elegans (nematode), Synthetic
  Insert size (bp): 6748
  Cloning method: Gibson Cloning
  Sequencing primers: 5′ M13 Forward (tgtaaaacgacggccagt); 3′ M13 Reverse (caggaaacagctatgaccatg)
Terms and licenses: Academic/Nonprofit Terms; Industry Terms: Not Available to Industry
Depositor comments: Please visit https://www.biorxiv.org/content/10.1101/2020.05.12.090217v1 for bioRxiv preprint.
How to cite: pJW1927 was a gift from Jordan Ward (Addgene plasmid # 163093 ; http://n2t.net/addgene:163093 ; RRID:Addgene_163093)
