[The description below was written by a language model from this plasmid's Addgene catalogue record and pLannotate feature annotations shown in this document.]
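Description:
pJW1927 is a CRISPR/Cas9 homology-directed repair template plasmid for Caenorhabditis elegans, built by Gibson assembly in a pDONR221 backbone. It is maintained in E. coli at high copy through a ColE1/pUC-type origin with kanamycin selection. The annotated backbone also carries rrnB T1/T2 terminators and a T7 promoter, plus short fragments called as RSF ori, lacI and lacZα, which appear to be backbone remnants rather than functional parts. The plasmid contains no locus-specific homology. According to the record, users amplify the cassette by PCR with primers that add homology arms for the chosen insertion site.

The roughly 6.7 kb insert is mScarlet-I^SEC(Lox511I)^TEV::AID*::3xFLAG. It starts with the red fluorescent protein mScarlet-I, which is followed by a self-excising selection cassette (SEC) flanked by two loxP511 sites in the same orientation. These sites recombine with each other but not with wild-type loxP. Between them lie a sqt-1 collagen sequence, which presumably provides a visible morphological marker, a hygromycin resistance gene for drug selection of edited worms, and a Cre coding sequence with a tbb-2 terminator. Cre sits next to hsp-16.1 heat-shock gene sequence, consistent with heat-inducible Cre expression. Cre then excises the cassette, leaving mScarlet-I joined to the downstream elements: a TEV site (named in the insert but not annotated in the feature table), the AID* auxin-inducible degron derived from Arabidopsis IAA17, and a 3xFLAG epitope.

The resulting knock-in tags an endogenous protein for fluorescence imaging, FLAG-based detection or purification, and auxin-triggered depletion in strains expressing TIR1. The plasmid belongs to an expanded auxin-inducible degron toolkit for C. elegans.
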