Features (pLannotate 1.2.2; 21 found; start..end, strand, type, name):
      1..122     +  rep_origin     RSF ori (fragment): Plasmids containing the RSF 1030 origin of replication can be propagated in E. coli cells that contain additional plasmids with compatible origins.
    124..216     +  CDS            lacI (fragment): lac repressor; lacI; The lac repressor binds to the lac operator to inhibit transcription in E. coli. This inhibition can be relieved by adding lactose or isopropyl-β-D-thiogalactopyranoside (IPTG).
    271..298     -  terminator     rrnB T2 terminator: transcription terminator T2 from the E. coli rrnB gene
    430..473     +  terminator     rrnB T1 terminator: Escherichia coli rrnB; transcription terminator T1 from the E. coli rrnB gene
    520..556     -  CDS            lacZα (fragment): LacZα fragment of β-galactosidase; lacZ fragment
    588..1436    +  CDS            mScarlet-I: mScarlet-I is a basic (constitutively fluorescent) red fluorescent protein published in 2016, derived from synthetic construct. It is reported to be a rapidly-maturing monomer with moderate acid sensitivity.
   1448..1481    -  protein_bind   loxP511: Cre-mediated recombination occurs in the 8-bp core sequence (GTATACAT). loxP511 sites are compatible with each other, but incompatible with wild-type loxP sites. Cre recombinase
   2275..2421    +  CDS            sqt-1 (fragment): SQT1_CAEEL - Also known as rol-5. Protein inferred from homology: Swiss-Prot protein existence level 3. Nematode cuticles are composed largely of collagen-like proteins. The cuticle functions both as an exoskeleton and as a barrier to protect the worm from its environment. This is a collagen critical for organismal morphogenesis. Mutations in sqt-1 can lengthen, shorten, or helically twist the entire animal. From Caenorhabditis elegans.
   2454..3293    +  CDS            sqt-1 (fragment): SQT1_CAEEL - Also known as rol-5. Protein inferred from homology: Swiss-Prot protein existence level 3. Nematode cuticles are composed largely of collagen-like proteins. The cuticle functions both as an exoskeleton and as a barrier to protect the worm from its environment. This is a collagen critical for organismal morphogenesis. Mutations in sqt-1 can lengthen, shorten, or helically twist the entire animal. From Caenorhabditis elegans.
   3337..3660    -  terminator     tbb-2 terminator: tbb-2; transcription terminator for the C. elegans tubulin beta-2 gene
   3669..4799    -  CDS            cre: RECR_BPP1 - Experimental evidence at protein level: Swiss-Prot protein existence level 1. Catalyzes site-specific recombination between two 34-base- pair LOXP sites. Its role is to maintain the phage genome as a monomeric unit-copy plasmid in the lysogenic state. From Escherichia phage P1 (Bacteriophage P1).
   5148..5198    +  CDS            hsp-16.1 (fragment): HSP11_CAEEL - Also known as hsp16-1b. Experimental evidence at transcript level: Swiss-Prot protein existence level 2. From Caenorhabditis elegans.
   5579..5599    +  protein_bind   attB1: mutant version of attB; core recombination site for the Gateway® BP reaction BP Clonase™
   5605..6630    +  CDS            HygR: aminoglycoside phosphotransferase from E. coli; aph(4)-Ia; confers resistance to hygromycin
   6634..6654    -  protein_bind   attB2: mutant version of attB; core recombination site for the Gateway® BP reaction BP Clonase™
   7008..7041    -  protein_bind   loxP511: Cre-mediated recombination occurs in the 8-bp core sequence (GTATACAT). loxP511 sites are compatible with each other, but incompatible with wild-type loxP sites. Cre recombinase
   7108..7240    +  CDS            mini-AID (fragment): minimal degron from the auxin-responsive IAA17 protein of Arabidopsis thaliana (Kubota et al., 2013) acts as an auxin-inducible degron (AID) in the presence of TIR1
   7267..7332    +  CDS            3xFLAG: three tandem FLAG® epitope tags, followed by an enterokinase cleavage site
   7362..7380    -  promoter       T7 promoter: promoter for bacteriophage T7 RNA polymerase
   7514..8323    +  CDS            KanR: aminoglycoside phosphotransferase; aph(3')-Ia; confers resistance to kanamycin in bacteria or G418 (Geneticin®) in eukaryotes
   8470..9058    +  rep_origin     ori: high-copy-number ColE1/pMB1/pBR322/pUC origin of replication
>Addgene plasmid #163093 | pJW1927 | addgene full sequence | sequence record 320623 | Addgene NGS Result
GTTCTTTCCTGCGTTATCCCCTGATTCTGTGGATAACCGTATTACCGCCTTTGAGTGAGCTGATACCGCT
CGCCGCAGCCGAACGACCGAGCGCAGCGAGTCAGTGAGCGAGGAAGCGGAAGAGCGCCCAATACGCAAAC
CGCCTCTCCCCGCGCGTTGGCCGATTCATTAATGCAGCTGGCACGACAGGTTTCCCGACTGGAAAGCGGG
CAGTGAGCGCAACGCAATTAATACGCGTACCGCTAGCCAGGAAGAGTTTGTAGAAACGCAAAAAGGCCAT
CCGTCAGGATGGCCTTCTGCTTAGTTTGATGCCTGGCAGTTTATGGCGGGCGTCCTGCCCGCCACCCTCC
GGGCCGTTGCTTCACAACGTTCAAATCCGCTCCCGGCGGATTTGTCCTACTCAGGAGAGCGTTCACCGAC
AAACAACAGATAAAACGAAAGGCCCAGTCTTCCGACTGAGCCTTTCGTTTTATTTGATGCCTGGCAGTTC
CCTACTCTCGCGTTAACGCTAGCATGGATGTTTTCCCAGTCACGACGTTGTAAAACGACGGCCAGTCTTA
AGCTCGGGCCCCAAATAATGCTCTTCGATGGTCTCCAAAGGAGAAGCTGTGATCAAGGAGTTCATGCGCT
TCAAGGTTCACATGGAAGGAAGCATGAATGGTCACGAGTTCGAAATCGAAGGAGAAGGGGAGGGCCGCCC
GTACGAGGGAACTCAGACCGCCAAGCTGAAGGTCACCAAGGGAGGTAAGTTTGTGATAATCCAATTTCAA
TTCGCAATGGTCATCGTTTTTTCAGGACCACTTCCATTCTCATGGGATATTCTCTCCCCACAATTCATGT
ACGGCTCCCGTGCTTTCATCAAACACCCAGCCGACATTCCAGATTACTACAAGCAATCTTTCCCAGAAGG
CTTCAAGTGGGAGCGTGTGATGAACTTCGAGGATGGTGGAGCAGTTACAGTAACTCAGGACACTTCTCTC
GAGGTAAGTTTTTACTCCGCTTTTAACAATGGTTGTTTGACATCATTTTTTCAGGATGGCACTTTGATCT
ACAAGGTCAAGCTCCGTGGTACCAATTTCCCACCAGATGGACCAGTTATGCAGAAGAAGACGATGGGATG
GGAGGCTTCCACCGAACGATTGTACCCAGAAGATGGAGTTCTCAAGGGAGACATCAAAATGGCGTTACGC
CTCAAGGACGGAGGTAAGTTTGATGAAACGGTTTCGTCTTATATACACTAATGGTACTTTTCAGGACGTT
ACCTGGCGGATTTCAAGACCACATACAAGGCAAAGAAGCCAGTTCAAATGCCAGGAGCATATAACGTTGA
CCGCAAGCTTGATATTACTTCCCATAATGAAGACTACACAGTTGTAGAACAATACGAACGATCCGAGGGA
CGTCATTCGACCGGAGGAATGGACGAGCTGTACAAGGTAAGTTTAAAATAACTTCGTATAATGTATACTA
TACGAAGTTATTTTCAGGGAGAGCAAAAGCTTATCTCCGAGGAGGACCTCTAAGGATGATCGACGCCAAC
GTCGTTGAATTTTCAAATTTTAAATACTGAATATTTGTTTTTTTTCCTATTATTTATTTATTCTCTTTGT
GTTTTTTTTCTTGCTTTCTAAAAAATTAATTCAATCCAAATCTAAACATTTTTTTTTCTCTTTCCGTCTC
CCAATTCGTATTCCGCTCCTCTCATCTGAACACAATGTGCAAGTTTATTTATCTTCTCGCTTTCATTTCA
TTAGGACGTGGGGGGAATTGGTGGAAGGGGGAAACACACAAAAGGATGATGGAAATGAAATAAGGACACA
CAATATGCAACAACATTCAATTCAGAAATATGGAGGAAGGTTTAAAAGAAAACATAAAAATATATAGAGG
AGGAAGGAAACTAGCTGCCCTCGATTGTCTATCTTCCATTCTCACCAAGTTTCAACAACTTTATTCAGTC
ATTCTTCTCTGGTTCATTTCCCAACCAATCTTCCCGAATAAAGCCCATCTGTCCTTTCGGCCACATTCCT
CACCTACATCCGTACTCCTTATCTCCCGTTCTTATCCAGTCTTTTATCGTCTCTGCGTCTCGCACACTGT
CTCGTCGGTAATGTAAAAAAAAAACAAAAAAAACTTGAAAACTTGCGGAAAGATTTCCTAATAAAAGGAG
ACGAATCCGGTAGGAAATCGACAAGTCTCTGCTTCTCGAAGACTAGGTGAGTTACATTTCTTTGGCCGAA
TTATTTTGAAATCCTAAATTTGATAATTTCAGAGATGTCTGTAAAACTTGCGTGTTATGTGACGGCTTCG
GTCACTGTCGCCACTCTTATGGTATGCTTCATGACCATGTCAACCATCTACTCGGAGGTTGATGGATTCA
GAGAGAAGCTTGATACCGAGATGAATGTGTTCAGAGTGAGTTAAATTATATTTTGAATTTTAAATAATTT
TTAATTTTCTAGCAATCTACCAATGGATTGTGGAAGGACATAGTTGTCATCGGAAGATCTAGCAAGCGTG
TCCGTTGTCAATATGAAGAGACCAACGCTACCCCAACTCCACATGCTGATGGATCCCCATCTGCTCCACC
AGGTCAACCACCAGCAGTTCCACCAGTCTTCAACCAGCCAAAGACTCCAAATGGAGCCAATGGAAATGGA
CCAACCTGCAACTGCAATGCTGATAACAAGTGCCCAGCTGGACCATCCGGACCAAAGGGAGTTCCAGGAG
TTCCAGGACTCGACGGAGTTCCAGGACTTGACGGTGTTCCAGGAGTTGGAGCTGATGATATCGCTCCACA
ACGCGAGTCTGTCGGATGCTTCACTTGCCCACAAGGACCAGTTGGACCACCAGGAGCTCTTGGAAGACCA
GGACCACGTGGACTTCCAGGACCAAGAGGACAAAATGGAAACCCAGGAAGAGATGGACAACCAGGACATC
CAGGAGAGCAAGGATCATCCGGTCAAATCGGAAAGATCGGAGAGCCAGGACCACCAGGAGAGAAGGGACG
CGACGCCGAGCATCCAATCGGAAGACCAGGACCAAAGGGACCAAGAGGAGATCAAGGACCAACAGGACCA
GCTGGACAGAACGGTCTTCACGGACCACCAGGAGAGCCAGGAACCGTTGGACCAGAAGGACCATCTGGAA
AGCAAGGACGTCAAGGACCAGACGGAACCCAGGGAGAGACTGGACCAGACGGAAGACCAGGAAAGGATGC
CGAGTACTGCCAGTGCCCAGACAAGTCTCCACCATCAGAGGCTGTCAACGCCAACCGTGGATACAGAAAT
ATCTAAATTGTTGGTGTTTTCTAATAAAATATTTGAGATTCAGTGAGACTTTTTTCTTGGCGGCACAATA
AAGTTTCCTCTTTTTGTTGGGTCACTCAACGAACACAATACAAATATTTGAGCGCTCGCATTTTTCTCAA
CCTTTCGGGTTTAAAGCACTTCAAAATGGAATTGAAGAGAGATTGTGAAAGTACATCAGACAGAATCACA
TTTTGATAGCATTCACTTCACTCAGATGCAAACTTTTCAGTGACTATAAAAAGTCATAAAATAATAACAT
TAAAAAAGCAAATAAATTAGCGAGAGAATTTTTTGACAAAAAGAAAGAAGAGTGATAGAGAAGAAGGGAA
TGCTTGAAAGGATTTTGCATTTATCTTAATCACCGTCTTCGAGAAGACGAACCATGGCGCCAGTTTCAGA
ATCCAAGTTTCTAATATAGTTCATCACAATGTTGACGTTGGTCCAACCTCCGGCTTGCATAATCTCTGGG
ATGGAAACTCCAGCGCGAGCCATGTCACGGGCAGCTCCGACACGGGCGGAATGTCCAGACCAAGCCAAGT
AACGTTGTCCGGAATCATCCTTGGCTCCGTAGATGAGACGGTGGGTAGCTTCGAAGATTCCTGAAAATTT
ATTTTCAGCTTATTCTTAGCTAATATGTTGTTTAAACTTACCTTCAAGAGCTCGAGTCGAGAGTTGTGAT
GTTGCACTCGGGGCAGCAACTCCGTTCTTGCGAACACGACAGAACAGGTAGTTGTTTGGATCATCGGCGA
CTCCGGAAACCGAAATCCAGCGCTCAACGAGCTTGGTAACTCCAAGGGAGAGCGCTTTTTCGACTCCGGC
AGTCGAGACCAGCGTTTTTGTACGTCCGATGTGGATGAGCATTCTTCCTCCGTCTGTGCGACTAATATCC
TTGACGCGAATGCGGGCAATTTCGGCGATACGGAGAAGTGTGTTGTAAGCAATTCCGAGGAAGGCGAGGT
TTCGGATGTCCTGGCAACGATCGGAATTTTCCATAAGAGAACGGACCTGATCGAAGTCGGTTCTGAAAAT
TTCGTCAAGTCTTAGGATTGAATACATTAATATTTAAACTTACCTTTCGAAGGCGAGGGCTTGCTTGGCT
CTCTCTCCAGCATCAACATTTTCCTTGCGGATACGTCTCATTACGAGAGATACGGCATTAGAATCTGATG
GGCGTGGAAGTCCAGATCGGCGATGGAGCATATTGAGCTGTCCGAGATGTTGTTGGATCGTCTTCACCGC
CAATCCACGAGCTTGGAGGTAGAGCAAGTAGTCACGAACGTCTTCTGGCTCGGCTGGGAACCACTTGCGG
TTGTTAAGCTTGCACCAGGCAGCCCAAGAACGGCACACTGAGAGAAGCATCTTCCAGGTGTGCTCGGAGA
AGGCTTGTCTGTCACGGAACATATCCATGAGGTTCTTGCGAACTTCATCACTTGTCGCGTCAACTGGAAG
TGCTGGAAGATTTTGATGAACAGTGAGAAGATTTGACATATTTTCGAAGTTTTTTAGATGCACTAGAACA
AAGCGTGTTGGCTTCCTCTGAGCCCGCTTTCCTTATATACCCGCATTCTGCAGCCTTACAGAATGTTCTA
GAAGGTCCTAGATGCATTCGTTTGAAAATACTCCCGGTGGGTGCAAAGAGACGCAGACGGAAAATGTATC
TGGGTCTCTTTATTGTGTACACTACTTTTCCATGTACCGAATGTGAGTCGCCCTCCTTTTGCAACAAGCA
GCTCGAATGTTCTAGAAAAAGGTGGAAAATAGTATAAATACCGTTGAAAATAAATACCGAACAACATTTG
CTCTAATTGTGAAATTAGAAATCTTCAAACTATAATCATGTCACTTTACCACTATTTCCGTCCAGCTCAA
CGTTCCGTTTTTGGTGATCATTTTTGCTTTCGTCGTAAATCTACACACGCGTCTCTTCCGTGCGAGAGTC
CAAGCCAGCAGCCAAATTCGTTGACTGAGTATTCAACGTTTATACGTTGTCGGCAACGAGAAATAGGAAA
ATGCATCGGGAAATGTTCTTTTTTCGATTTTTTCCAAGGTTTTGACAAATTTTACCACGAATTTTGCTAT
GTTTTCAATTAAAAAATATGTTATTCAACTGTTTCTATGAGGAAAATAAGGCTTTGCATGTAATTTTCTT
ATTCAGCATAATTTTTAATTAATTTGAATTTTCTGTCCTAACGTTTATTTTGTTTTCTTGGTTATGACTG
ATCTGAAATTAATTTTTGAATTTTAAGGTAATATGTCAGGCGGTGCCGCAAGTTTGTACAAAAAAGCAGG
CTCCATGAAAAAGCCTGAACTCACCGCGACGTCTGTCGAGAAGTTTCTGATCGAAAAGTTCGACAGCGTC
TCCGACCTGATGCAGCTCTCGGAGGGCGAAGAATCTCGTGCTTTCAGCTTCGATGTAGGAGGGCGTGGAT
ATGTCCTGCGGGTAAATAGCTGCGCCGATGGTTTCTACAAAGATCGTTATGTTTATCGGCACTTTGCATC
GGCCGCGCTCCCGATTCCGGAAGTGCTTGACATTGGGGAATTCAGCGAGAGCCTGACCTATTGCATCTCC
CGCCGTGCACAGGGTGTCACGTTGCAAGACCTGCCTGAAACCGAACTGCCCGCTGTTCTGCAGCCGGTCG
CGGAGGCCATGGATGCGATCGCTGCGGCCGATCTTAGCCAGACGAGCGGGTTCGGCCCATTCGGACCGCA
AGGAATCGGTCAATACACTACATGGCGTGATTTCATATGCGCGATTGCTGATCCCCATGTGTATCACTGG
CAAACTGTGATGGACGACACCGTCAGTGCGTCCGTCGCGCAGGCTCTCGATGAGCTGATGCTTTGGGCCG
AGGACTGCCCCGAAGTCCGGCACCTCGTGCACGCGGATTTCGGCTCCAACAATGTCCTGACGGACAATGG
CCGCATAACAGCGGTCATTGACTGGAGCGAGGCGATGTTCGGGGATTCCCAATACGAGGTCGCCAACATC
TTCTTCTGGAGGCCGTGGTTGGCTTGTATGGAGCAGCAGACGCGCTACTTCGAGCGGAGGCATCCGGAGC
TTGCAGGATCGCCGCGGCTCCGGGCGTATATGCTCCGCATTGGTCTTGACCAACTCTATCAGAGCTTGGT
TGACGGCAATTTCGATGATGCAGCTTGGGCGCAGGGTCGATGCGACGCAATCGTCCGATCCGGAGCCGGG
ACTGTCGGGCGTACACAAATCGCCCGCAGAAGCGCGGCCGTCTGGACCGATGGCTGTGTAGAAGTACTCG
CCGATAGTGGAAACCGACGCCCCAGCACTCGTCCGAGGGCAAAGGAATAGACCCAGCTTTCTTGTACAAA
GTGGGTCCAATTACTCTTCAACATCCCTACATGCTCTTTCTCCCTGTGCTCCCACCCCCTATTTTTGTTA
TTATCAAAAAACTTCTCTTAATTTCTTTGTTTTTTAGCTTCTTTTAAGTCACCTCTAACAATGAAATTGT
GTAGATTCAAAAATAGAATTAATTCGTAATAAAAAGTCGAAAAAAATTGTGCTCCCTCCCCCCATTAATA
ATAATTCTATCCCAAAATCTACACAATGTTCTGTGTACACTTCTTATGTTTTTTACTTCTGATAAATTTT
TTTGAAACATCATAGAAAAAACCGCACACAAAATACCTTATCATATGTTACGTTTCAGTTTATGACCGCA
ATTTTTAATAACTTCGTATAATGTATACTATACGAAGTTATTTTCAGGGTGGCGGCAGCGGAGGAGAGAA
TCTGTACTTTCAATCCGGATCCGGAGGTGGCGGGATGCCTAAAGATCCAGCCAAACCTCCGGCCAAGGCA
CAAGTTGTGGGATGGCCACCGGTGAGATCATACCGGAAGAACGTGATGGTTTCCTGCCAAAAATCAAGCG
GTGGCCCGGAGGCGGCGGCGTTCGTGAAGGGTGGTGGCGGTTCTGGCTCAGGATCTGACTACAAAGACCA
TGACGGTGATTATAAAGATCATGATATCGATTACAAGGATGACGATGACAAGACGCGAAGAGCGCCATCC
AGCTGATATCCCCTATAGTGAGTCGTATTACATGGTCATAGCTGTTTCCTGGCAGCTCTGGCCCGTGTCT
CAAAATCTCTGATGTTACATTGCACAAGATAAAAATATATCATCATGAACAATAAAACTGTCTGCTTACA
TAAACAGTAATACAAGGGGTGTTATGAGCCATATTCAACGGGAAACGTCGAGGCCGCGATTAAATTCCAA
CATGGATGCTGATTTATATGGGTATAAATGGGCTCGCGATAATGTCGGGCAATCAGGTGCGACAATCTAT
CGCTTGTATGGGAAGCCCGATGCGCCAGAGTTGTTTCTGAAACATGGCAAAGGTAGCGTTGCCAATGATG
TTACAGATGAGATGGTCAGACTAAACTGGCTGACGGAATTTATGCCTCTTCCGACCATCAAGCATTTTAT
CCGTACTCCTGATGATGCATGGTTACTCACCACTGCGATCCCCGGAAAAACAGCATTCCAGGTATTAGAA
GAATATCCTGATTCAGGTGAAAATATTGTTGATGCGCTGGCAGTGTTCCTGCGCCGGTTGCATTCGATTC
CTGTTTGTAATTGTCCTTTTAACAGCGATCGCGTATTTCGTCTCGCTCAGGCGCAATCACGAATGAATAA
CGGTTTGGTTGATGCGAGTGATTTTGATGACGAGCGTAATGGCTGGCCTGTTGAACAAGTCTGGAAAGAA
ATGCATAAACTTTTGCCATTCTCACCGGATTCAGTCGTCACTCATGGTGATTTCTCACTTGATAACCTTA
TTTTTGACGAGGGGAAATTAATAGGTTGTATTGATGTTGGACGAGTCGGAATCGCAGACCGATACCAGGA
TCTTGCCATCCTATGGAACTGCCTCGGTGAGTTTTCTCCTTCATTACAGAAACGGCTTTTTCAAAAATAT
GGTATTGATAATCCTGATATGAATAAATTGCAGTTTCATTTGATGCTCGATGAGTTTTTCTAATCAGAAT
TGGTTAATTGGTTGTAACACTGGCAGAGCATTACGCTGACTTGACGGGACGGCGCAAGCTCATGACCAAA
ATCCCTTAACGTGAGTTACGCGTCGTTCCACTGAGCGTCAGACCCCGTAGAAAAGATCAAAGGATCTTCT
TGAGATCCTTTTTTTCTGCGCGTAATCTGCTGCTTGCAAACAAAAAAACCACCGCTACCAGCGGTGGTTT
GTTTGCCGGATCAAGAGCTACCAACTCTTTTTCCGAAGGTAACTGGCTTCAGCAGAGCGCAGATACCAAA
TACTGTTCTTCTAGTGTAGCCGTAGTTAGGCCACCACTTCAAGAACTCTGTAGCACCGCCTACATACCTC
GCTCTGCTAATCCTGTTACCAGTGGCTGCTGCCAGTGGCGATAAGTCGTGTCTTACCGGGTTGGACTCAA
GACGATAGTTACCGGATAAGGCGCAGCGGTCGGGCTGAACGGGGGGTTCGTGCACACAGCCCAGCTTGGA
GCGAACGACCTACACCGAACTGAGATACCTACAGCGTGAGCTATGAGAAAGCGCCACGCTTCCCGAAGGG
AGAAAGGCGGACAGGTATCCGGTAAGCGGCAGGGTCGGAACAGGAGAGCGCACGAGGGAGCTTCCAGGGG
GAAACGCCTGGTATCTTTATAGTCCTGTCGGGTTTCGCCACCTCTGACTTGAGCGTCGATTTTTGTGATG
CTCGTCAGGGGGGCGGAGCCTATGGAAAAACGCCAGCAACGCGGCCTTTTTACGGTTCCTGGCCTTTTGC
TGGCCTTTTGCTCACAT
